Addgene plasmid #77663: SEPHS2 gRNA (BRDN0001147864)
Purpose: 3rd generation lentiviral gRNA plasmid targeting human SEPHS2
Depositing lab: John Doench & David Root. Depositing organization: Broad Institute. Publication: Optimized sgRNA design to maximize activity and minimize off-target effects of CRISPR-Cas9. Doench JG, Fusi N, Sullender M, Hegde M, Vaimberg EW, Donovan KF, Smith I, Tothova Z, Wilen C, Orchard R, Virgin HW, Listgarten J, Root DE. Nat Biotechnol. 2016 Jan 18. doi: 10.1038/nbt.3437. PubMed 26780180.
Backbone
  Vector backbone: lentiGuide-Puro
  Backbone manufacturer: Zhang Lab (Addgene plasmid # 52963)
  Vector type: Mammalian Expression, Lentiviral, CRISPR
  Selectable markers: Puromycin
Growth in bacteria
  Bacterial resistance: Ampicillin, 100 μg/mL
  Growth temperature: 37°C
  Growth strain: DH5alpha
  Copy number: High Copy
Gene/Insert
  Gene/Insert name: SEPHS2 (alt names: SEPHS2; NM_012248.3)
  gRNA/shRNA sequence: AGCTATGCGCCCCATCATGT
  Species: H. sapiens (human)
  Entrez Gene: SEPHS2 (a.k.a. SPS2)
  Promoter: hU6
  Cloning method: Unknown
  Sequencing primers: 5′ U6-F; 3′ pS2-R
Terms and licenses: Academic/Nonprofit Terms; Industry Terms: Not Available to Industry
Depositor comments: The gRNA was designed to target the following Genbank reference sequence(s): NM_012248.3. Note that this plasmid does NOT contain Cas9. It should be used in conjunction with lentiCas9-Blast (Addgene #52962) or otherwise with cell lines already expressing Cas9. Browse the full kinome gRNA library at http://www.addgene.org/pooled-library/broadgpp-human-kinome/ or visit http://www.broadinstitute.org/rnai/public/ for detailed protocols and information.
How to cite: SEPHS2 gRNA (BRDN0001147864) was a gift from John Doench & David Root (Addgene plasmid # 77663 ; http://n2t.net/addgene:77663 ; RRID:Addgene_77663)
