[The description below was written by a language model from this plasmid's Addgene catalogue record and pLannotate feature annotations shown in this document.]
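Description:
SEPHS2 gRNA (BRDN0001147864) is a third-generation lentiviral CRISPR guide plasmid built on the lentiGuide-Puro backbone and designed to target human SEPHS2 (also known as SPS2), with the guide designed against the gene's RefSeq transcript. It is propagated in E. coli as a high-copy plasmid through a ColE1/pUC-type origin with ampicillin resistance (β-lactamase). The backbone also carries an f1 origin, an SV40 origin and poly(A) signal, and remnants of lac and phage promoter elements from the parental cloning vector.

The lentiviral transfer cassette begins with an RSV promoter fused to a truncated HIV-1 5' LTR, which makes genomic RNA production Tat-independent. This is followed by the Ψ packaging signal with a partial gag region, the Rev response element for nuclear export of the full-length transcript, and a cPPT/CTS that aids nuclear import. A self-inactivating ΔU3 3' LTR closes the cassette.

Within this frame, a human U6 RNA polymerase III promoter drives the SEPHS2-specific spacer joined to the Streptococcus pyogenes Cas9 guide scaffold. Downstream, an EF-1α core promoter with its intron A expresses puromycin N-acetyltransferase, followed by a WPRE to enhance transcript expression, so transduced mammalian cells can be selected with puromycin.

The plasmid does not encode Cas9, so it is meant to be used together with a separate Cas9 lentiviral vector or in cells that already express Cas9. It is an individual clone associated with a human kinome guide library built with optimized sgRNA design rules, and it is suited to knockout of SEPHS2 in human cells.
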