Features (pLannotate 1.2.2; 29 found; start..end, strand, type, name):
     14..80      +  CDS            small t antigen (fragment): SV40 (simian virus 40) small t antigen
    106..317     +  promoter       EF-1α core promoter: core promoter for human elongation factor EF-1α
    318..1256    +  intron         EF-1α intron A: intron upstream of the start codon of human EF-1α
   1278..1877    +  CDS            PuroR (fragment): puromycin N-acetyltransferase; pac from Streptomyces; confers resistance to puromycin
   1893..2481    +  misc_feature   WPRE: woodchuck hepatitis virus posttranscriptional regulatory element
   2532..2551    +  misc_feature   cPPT/CTS (fragment): central polypurine tract and central termination sequence of HIV-1
   2553..2786    +  LTR            3' LTR (ΔU3): self-inactivating 3' long terminal repeat (LTR) from HIV-1
   2864..2985    +  polyA_signal   SV40 poly(A) signal: SV40 polyadenylation signal
   3025..3160    +  rep_origin     SV40 ori: SV40 origin of replication
   3181..3199    -  promoter       T7 promoter: promoter for bacteriophage T7 RNA polymerase
   3207..3362    +  CDS            lacZα (fragment): LacZα fragment of β-galactosidase; lacZ fragment
   3367..3795    +  rep_origin     f1 ori (sequence partly withheld): f1 bacteriophage origin of replication; arrow indicates direction of (+) strand synthesis
   3848..3952    +  promoter       AmpR promoter: bla
   3953..4813    +  CDS            AmpR: β-lactamase; bla; confers resistance to ampicillin, carbenicillin, and related antibiotics
   4984..5572    +  rep_origin     ori: high-copy-number ColE1/pMB1/pBR322/pUC origin of replication
   5755..5847    +  CDS            lacI (fragment): lac repressor; lacI; The lac repressor binds to the lac operator to inhibit transcription in E. coli. This inhibition can be relieved by adding lactose or isopropyl-β-D-thiogalactopyranoside (IPTG).
   5860..5881    +  protein_bind   CAP binding site: CAP binding activates transcription in the presence of cAMP. E. coli catabolite activator protein
   5896..5926    +  promoter       lac promoter: promoter for the E. coli lac operon
   5934..5950    +  protein_bind   lac operator: The lac repressor binds to the lac operator to inhibit transcription in E. coli. This inhibition can be relieved by adding lactose or isopropyl-β-D-thiogalactopyranoside (IPTG). lac repressor encoded by lacI
   5995..6013    +  promoter       T3 promoter: promoter for bacteriophage T3 RNA polymerase
   6041..6267    +  promoter       RSV promoter: Rous sarcoma virus enhancer/promoter
   6268..6448    +  LTR            5' LTR (truncated): truncated 5' long terminal repeat (LTR) from HIV-1
   6495..6620    +  misc_feature   HIV-1 Ψ: packaging signal of human immunodeficiency virus type 1
   6604..6967    +  CDS            HIV-1 gag (fragment): gag protein from human immunodeficiency virus 1; gag
   7113..7346    +  misc_feature   RRE: The Rev response element (RRE) of HIV-1 allows for Rev-dependent mRNA export from the nucleus to the cytoplasm.
   7723..7749    +  CDS            Rev (fragment): human immunodeficiency virus 1 (HIV-1) Rev protein; rev; enhances nuclear export of unspliced and incompletely spliced viral mRNAs
   7753..7993    +  promoter       U6 promoter: RNA polymerase III promoter for human U6 snRNA
   8023..8098    +  misc_RNA       gRNA scaffold: guide RNA scaffold for the Streptococcus pyogenes CRISPR/Cas9 system
   8154..8271    +  misc_feature   cPPT/CTS: central polypurine tract and central termination sequence of HIV-1
>Addgene plasmid #77663 | SEPHS2 gRNA (BRDN0001147864) | addgene full sequence | sequence record 188192 | Addgene Assembled Sequence
CCCGGGTGCAAAGATGGATAAAGTTTTAAACAGAGAGGAATCTTTGCAGCTAATGGACCTTCTAGGTCTT
GAAAGGAGTGGGAATTGGCTCCGGTGCCCGTCAGTGGGCAGAGCGCACATCGCCCACAGTCCCCGAGAAG
TTGGGGGGAGGGGTCGGCAATTGATCCGGTGCCTAGAGAAGGTGGCGCGGGGTAAACTGGGAAAGTGATG
TCGTGTACTGGCTCCGCCTTTTTCCCGAGGGTGGGGGAGAACCGTATATAAGTGCAGTAGTCGCCGTGAA
CGTTCTTTTTCGCAACGGGTTTGCCGCCAGAACACAGGTAAGTGCCGTGTGTGGTTCCCGCGGGCCTGGC
CTCTTTACGGGTTATGGCCCTTGCGTGCCTTGAATTACTTCCACCTGGCTGCAGTACGTGATTCTTGATC
CCGAGCTTCGGGTTGGAAGTGGGTGGGAGAGTTCGAGGCCTTGCGCTTAAGGAGCCCCTTCGCCTCGTGC
TTGAGTTGAGGCCTGGCCTGGGCGCTGGGGCCGCCGCGTGCGAATCTGGTGGCACCTTCGCGCCTGTCTC
GCTGCTTTCGATAAGTCTCTAGCCATTTAAAATTTTTGATGACCTGCTGCGACGCTTTTTTTCTGGCAAG
ATAGTCTTGTAAATGCGGGCCAAGATCTGCACACTGGTATTTCGGTTTTTGGGGCCGCGGGCGGCGACGG
GGCCCGTGCGTCCCAGCGCACATGTTCGGCGAGGCGGGGCCTGCGAGCGCGGCCACCGAGAATCGGACGG
GGGTAGTCTCAAGCTGGCCGGCCTGCTCTGGTGCCTGGCCTCGCGCCGCCGTGTATCGCCCCGCCCTGGG
CGGCAAGGCTGGCCCGGTCGGCACCAGTTGCGTGAGCGGAAAGATGGCCGCTTCCCGGCCCTGCTGCAGG
GAGCTCAAAATGGAGGACGCGGCGCTCGGGAGAGCGGGCGGGTGAGTCACCCACACAAAGGAAAAGGGCC
TTTCCGTCCTCAGCCGTCGCTTCATGTGACTCCACGGAGTACCGGGCGCCGTCCAGGCACCTCGATTAGT
TCTCGAGCTTTTGGAGTACGTCGTCTTTAGGTTGGGGGGAGGGGTTTTATGCGATGGAGTTTCCCCACAC
TGAGTGGGTGGAGACTGAAGTTAGGCCAGCTTGGCACTTGATGTAATTCTCCTTGGAATTTGCCCTTTTT
GAGTTTGGATCTTGGTTCATTCTCAAGCCTCAGACAGTGGTTCAAAGTTTTTTTCTTCCATTTCAGGTGT
CGTGACGTACGGCCACCATGACCGAGTACAAGCCCACGGTGCGCCTCGCCACCCGCGACGACGTCCCCAG
GGCCGTACGCACCCTCGCCGCCGCGTTCGCCGACTACCCCGCCACGCGCCACACCGTCGATCCGGACCGC
CACATCGAGCGGGTCACCGAGCTGCAAGAACTCTTCCTCACGCGCGTCGGGCTCGACATCGGCAAGGTGT
GGGTCGCGGACGACGGCGCCGCCGTGGCGGTCTGGACCACGCCGGAGAGCGTCGAAGCGGGGGCGGTGTT
CGCCGAGATCGGCCCGCGCATGGCCGAGTTGAGCGGTTCCCGGCTGGCCGCGCAGCAACAGATGGAAGGC
CTCCTGGCGCCGCACCGGCCCAAGGAGCCCGCGTGGTTCCTGGCCACCGTCGGAGTCTCGCCCGACCACC
AGGGCAAGGGTCTGGGCAGCGCCGTCGTGCTCCCCGGAGTGGAGGCGGCCGAGCGCGCCGGGGTGCCCGC
CTTCCTGGAGACCTCCGCGCCCCGCAACCTCCCCTTCTACGAGCGGCTCGGCTTCACCGTCACCGCCGAC
GTCGAGGTGCCCGAAGGACCGCGCACCTGGTGCATGACCCGCAAGCCCGGTGCCTGAACGCGTTAAGTCG
ACAATCAACCTCTGGATTACAAAATTTGTGAAAGATTGACTGGTATTCTTAACTATGTTGCTCCTTTTAC
GCTATGTGGATACGCTGCTTTAATGCCTTTGTATCATGCTATTGCTTCCCGTATGGCTTTCATTTTCTCC
TCCTTGTATAAATCCTGGTTGCTGTCTCTTTATGAGGAGTTGTGGCCCGTTGTCAGGCAACGTGGCGTGG
TGTGCACTGTGTTTGCTGACGCAACCCCCACTGGTTGGGGCATTGCCACCACCTGTCAGCTCCTTTCCGG
GACTTTCGCTTTCCCCCTCCCTATTGCCACGGCGGAACTCATCGCCGCCTGCCTTGCCCGCTGCTGGACA
GGGGCTCGGCTGTTGGGCACTGACAATTCCGTGGTGTTGTCGGGGAAATCATCGTCCTTTCCTTGGCTGC
TCGCCTGTGTTGCCACCTGGATTCTGCGCGGGACGTCCTTCTGCTACGTCCCTTCGGCCCTCAATCCAGC
GGACCTTCCTTCCCGCGGCCTGCTGCCGGCTCTGCGGCCTCTTCCGCGTCTTCGCCTTCGCCCTCAGACG
AGTCGGATCTCCCTTTGGGCCGCCTCCCCGCGTCGACTTTAAGACCAATGACTTACAAGGCAGCTGTAGA
TCTTAGCCACTTTTTAAAAGAAAAGGGGGGACTGGAAGGGCTAATTCACTCCCAACGAAGACAAGATCTG
CTTTTTGCTTGTACTGGGTCTCTCTGGTTAGACCAGATCTGAGCCTGGGAGCTCTCTGGCTAACTAGGGA
ACCCACTGCTTAAGCCTCAATAAAGCTTGCCTTGAGTGCTTCAAGTAGTGTGTGCCCGTCTGTTGTGTGA
CTCTGGTAACTAGAGATCCCTCAGACCCTTTTAGTCAGTGTGGAAAATCTCTAGCAGTACGTATAGTAGT
TCATGTCATCTTATTATTCAGTATTTATAACTTGCAAAGAAATGAATATCAGAGAGTGAGAGGAACTTGT
TTATTGCAGCTTATAATGGTTACAAATAAAGCAATAGCATCACAAATTTCACAAATAAAGCATTTTTTTC
ACTGCATTCTAGTTGTGGTTTGTCCAAACTCATCAATGTATCTTATCATGTCTGGCTCTAGCTATCCCGC
CCCTAACTCCGCCCATCCCGCCCCTAACTCCGCCCAGTTCCGCCCATTCTCCGCCCCATGGCTGACTAAT
TTTTTTTATTTATGCAGAGGCCGAGGCCGCCTCGGCCTCTGAGCTATTCCAGAAGTAGTGAGGAGGCTTT
TTTGGAGGCCTAGGGACGTACCCAATTCGCCCTATAGTGAGTCGTATTACGCGCGCTCACTGGCCGTCGT
TTTACAACGTCGTGACTGGGAAAACCCTGGCGTTACCCAACTTAATCGCCTTGCAGCACATCCCCCTTTC
GCCAGCTGGCGTAATAGCGAAGAGGCCCGCACCGATCGCCCTTCCCAACAGTTGCGCAGCCTGAATGGCG
AATGGG
[124 nt withheld, positions 3367-3490]
C
[91 nt withheld, positions 3492-3582]
A
[49 nt withheld, positions 3584-3632]
CCTTTGACGTTGGAGTCCACGTTCTTT
[37 nt withheld, positions 3660-3696]
ACCCTATCTCGGTCTATTCTTTTGATTTATAAGGGATTTTGCCGATTTCGGCCTATTGGTTAAAAAATGA
GCTGATTTAACAAAAATTTAACGCGAATTTTAACAAAATATTAACGCTTACAATTTAGGTGGCACTTTTC
GGGGAAATGTGCGCGGAACCCCTATTTGTTTATTTTTCTAAATACATTCAAATATGTATCCGCTCATGAG
ACAATAACCCTGATAAATGCTTCAATAATATTGAAAAAGGAAGAGTATGAGTATTCAACATTTCCGTGTC
GCCCTTATTCCCTTTTTTGCGGCATTTTGCCTTCCTGTTTTTGCTCACCCAGAAACGCTGGTGAAAGTAA
AAGATGCTGAAGATCAGTTGGGTGCACGAGTGGGTTACATCGAACTGGATCTCAACAGCGGTAAGATCCT
TGAGAGTTTTCGCCCCGAAGAACGTTTTCCAATGATGAGCACTTTTAAAGTTCTGCTATGTGGCGCGGTA
TTATCCCGTATTGACGCCGGGCAAGAGCAACTCGGTCGCCGCATACACTATTCTCAGAATGACTTGGTTG
AGTACTCACCAGTCACAGAAAAGCATCTTACGGATGGCATGACAGTAAGAGAATTATGCAGTGCTGCCAT
AACCATGAGTGATAACACTGCGGCCAACTTACTTCTGACAACGATCGGAGGACCGAAGGAGCTAACCGCT
TTTTTGCACAACATGGGGGATCATGTAACTCGCCTTGATCGTTGGGAACCGGAGCTGAATGAAGCCATAC
CAAACGACGAGCGTGACACCACGATGCCTGTAGCAATGGCAACAACGTTGCGCAAACTATTAACTGGCGA
ACTACTTACTCTAGCTTCCCGGCAACAATTAATAGACTGGATGGAGGCGGATAAAGTTGCAGGACCACTT
CTGCGCTCGGCCCTTCCGGCTGGCTGGTTTATTGCTGATAAATCTGGAGCCGGTGAGCGTGGGTCTCGCG
GTATCATTGCAGCACTGGGGCCAGATGGTAAGCCCTCCCGTATCGTAGTTATCTACACGACGGGGAGTCA
GGCAACTATGGATGAACGAAATAGACAGATCGCTGAGATAGGTGCCTCACTGATTAAGCATTGGTAACTG
TCAGACCAAGTTTACTCATATATACTTTAGATTGATTTAAAACTTCATTTTTAATTTAAAAGGATCTAGG
TGAAGATCCTTTTTGATAATCTCATGACCAAAATCCCTTAACGTGAGTTTTCGTTCCACTGAGCGTCAGA
CCCCGTAGAAAAGATCAAAGGATCTTCTTGAGATCCTTTTTTTCTGCGCGTAATCTGCTGCTTGCAAACA
AAAAAACCACCGCTACCAGCGGTGGTTTGTTTGCCGGATCAAGAGCTACCAACTCTTTTTCCGAAGGTAA
CTGGCTTCAGCAGAGCGCAGATACCAAATACTGTTCTTCTAGTGTAGCCGTAGTTAGGCCACCACTTCAA
GAACTCTGTAGCACCGCCTACATACCTCGCTCTGCTAATCCTGTTACCAGTGGCTGCTGCCAGTGGCGAT
AAGTCGTGTCTTACCGGGTTGGACTCAAGACGATAGTTACCGGATAAGGCGCAGCGGTCGGGCTGAACGG
GGGGTTCGTGCACACAGCCCAGCTTGGAGCGAACGACCTACACCGAACTGAGATACCTACAGCGTGAGCT
ATGAGAAAGCGCCACGCTTCCCGAAGGGAGAAAGGCGGACAGGTATCCGGTAAGCGGCAGGGTCGGAACA
GGAGAGCGCACGAGGGAGCTTCCAGGGGGAAACGCCTGGTATCTTTATAGTCCTGTCGGGTTTCGCCACC
TCTGACTTGAGCGTCGATTTTTGTGATGCTCGTCAGGGGGGCGGAGCCTATGGAAAAACGCCAGCAACGC
GGCCTTTTTACGGTTCCTGGCCTTTTGCTGGCCTTTTGCTCACATGTTCTTTCCTGCGTTATCCCCTGAT
TCTGTGGATAACCGTATTACCGCCTTTGAGTGAGCTGATACCGCTCGCCGCAGCCGAACGACCGAGCGCA
GCGAGTCAGTGAGCGAGGAAGCGGAAGAGCGCCCAATACGCAAACCGCCTCTCCCCGCGCGTTGGCCGAT
TCATTAATGCAGCTGGCACGACAGGTTTCCCGACTGGAAAGCGGGCAGTGAGCGCAACGCAATTAATGTG
AGTTAGCTCACTCATTAGGCACCCCAGGCTTTACACTTTATGCTTCCGGCTCGTATGTTGTGTGGAATTG
TGAGCGGATAACAATTTCACACAGGAAACAGCTATGACCATGATTACGCCAAGCGCGCAATTAACCCTCA
CTAAAGGGAACAAAAGCTGGAGCTGCAAGCTTAATGTAGTCTTATGCAATACTCTTGTAGTCTTGCAACA
TGGTAACGATGAGTTAGCAACATGCCTTACAAGGAGAGAAAAAGCACCGTGCATGCCGATTGGTGGAAGT
AAGGTGGTACGATCGTGCCTTATTAGGAAGGCAACAGACGGGTCTGACATGGATTGGACGAACCACTGAA
TTGCCGCATTGCAGAGATATTGTATTTAAGTGCCTAGCTCGATACATAAACGGGTCTCTCTGGTTAGACC
AGATCTGAGCCTGGGAGCTCTCTGGCTAACTAGGGAACCCACTGCTTAAGCCTCAATAAAGCTTGCCTTG
AGTGCTTCAAGTAGTGTGTGCCCGTCTGTTGTGTGACTCTGGTAACTAGAGATCCCTCAGACCCTTTTAG
TCAGTGTGGAAAATCTCTAGCAGTGGCGCCCGAACAGGGACTTGAAAGCGAAAGGGAAACCAGAGGAGCT
CTCTCGACGCAGGACTCGGCTTGCTGAAGCGCGCACGGCAAGAGGCGAGGGGCGGCGACTGGTGAGTACG
CCAAAAATTTTGACTAGCGGAGGCTAGAAGGAGAGAGATGGGTGCGAGAGCGTCAGTATTAAGCGGGGGA
GAATTAGATCGCGATGGGAAAAAATTCGGTTAAGGCCAGGGGGAAAGAAAAAATATAAATTAAAACATAT
AGTATGGGCAAGCAGGGAGCTAGAACGATTCGCAGTTAATCCTGGCCTGTTAGAAACATCAGAAGGCTGT
AGACAAATACTGGGACAGCTACAACCATCCCTTCAGACAGGATCAGAAGAACTTAGATCATTATATAATA
CAGTAGCAACCCTCTATTGTGTGCATCAAAGGATAGAGATAAAAGACACCAAGGAAGCTTTAGACAAGAT
AGAGGAAGAGCAAAACAAAAGTAAGACCACCGCACAGCAAGCGGCCGCTGATCTTCAGACCTGGAGGAGG
AGATATGAGGGACAATTGGAGAAGTGAATTATATAAATATAAAGTAGTAAAAATTGAACCATTAGGAGTA
GCACCCACCAAGGCAAAGAGAAGAGTGGTGCAGAGAGAAAAAAGAGCAGTGGGAATAGGAGCTTTGTTCC
TTGGGTTCTTGGGAGCAGCAGGAAGCACTATGGGCGCAGCGTCAATGACGCTGACGGTACAGGCCAGACA
ATTATTGTCTGGTATAGTGCAGCAGCAGAACAATTTGCTGAGGGCTATTGAGGCGCAACAGCATCTGTTG
CAACTCACAGTCTGGGGCATCAAGCAGCTCCAGGCAAGAATCCTGGCTGTGGAAAGATACCTAAAGGATC
AACAGCTCCTGGGGATTTGGGGTTGCTCTGGAAAACTCATTTGCACCACTGCTGTGCCTTGGAATGCTAG
TTGGAGTAATAAATCTCTGGAACAGATTTGGAATCACACGACCTGGATGGAGTGGGACAGAGAAATTAAC
AATTACACAAGCTTAATACACTCCTTAATTGAAGAATCGCAAAACCAGCAAGAAAAGAATGAACAAGAAT
TATTGGAATTAGATAAATGGGCAAGTTTGTGGAATTGGTTTAACATAACAAATTGGCTGTGGTATATAAA
ATTATTCATAATGATAGTAGGAGGCTTGGTAGGTTTAAGAATAGTTTTTGCTGTACTTTCTATAGTGAAT
AGAGTTAGGCAGGGATATTCACCATTATCGTTTCAGACCCACCTCCCAACCCCGAGGGGACCCAGAGAGG
GCCTATTTCCCATGATTCCTTCATATTTGCATATACGATACAAGGCTGTTAGAGAGATAATTAGAATTAA
TTTGACTGTAAACACAAAGATATTAGTACAAAATACGTGACGTAGAAAGTAATAATTTCTTGGGTAGTTT
GCAGTTTTAAAATTATGTTTTAAAATGGACTATCATATGCTTACCGTAACTTGAAAGTATTTCGATTTCT
TGGCTTTATATATCTTGTGGAAAGGACGAAACACCGAGCTATGCGCCCCATCATGTGTTTTAGAGCTAGA
AATAGCAAGTTAAAATAAGGCTAGTCCGTTATCAACTTGAAAAAGTGGCACCGAGTCGGTGCTTTTTTAA
GCTTGGCGTAACTAGATCTTGAGACAAATGGCAGTATTCATCCACAATTTTAAAAGAAAAGGGGGGATTG
GGGGGTACAGTGCAGGGGAAAGAATAGTAGACATAATAGCAACAGACATACAAACTAAAGAATTACAAAA
ACAAATTACAAAAATTCAAAATTTTCGGGTTTATTACAGGGACAGCAGAGATCCACTTTGGCGCCGGCTC
GAGGGGG
