>Addgene plasmid #77663 | SEPHS2 gRNA (BRDN0001147864) | depositor partial sequence | sequence record 145123 | Target Sequence
AGCTATGCGCCCCATCATGT
