>Addgene plasmid #77663 | SEPHS2 gRNA (BRDN0001147864) | addgene partial sequence | sequence record 188191 | hU6-F
GTAGAAAGTAATAATTTCTTGGGTAGTTTGCAGTTTTAAAATTATGTTTTAAAATGGACTATCATATGCT
TACCGTAACTTGAAAGTATTTCGATTTCTTGGCTTTATATATCTTGTGGAAAGGACGAAACACCGAGCTA
TGCGCCCCATCATGTGTTTTAGAGCTAGAAATAGCAAGTTAAAATAAGGCTAGTCCGTTATCAACTTGAA
AAAGTGGCACCGAGTCGGTGCTTTTTTAAGCTTGGCGTAACTAGATCTTGAGACAAATGGCAGTATTCAT
CCACAATTTTAAAAGAAAAGGGGGGATTGGGGGGTACAGTGCAGGGGAAAGAATAGTAGACATAATAGCA
ACAGACATACAAACTAAAGAATTACAAAAACAAATTACAAAAATTCAAAATTTTCGGGTTTATTACAGGG
ACAGCAGAGATCCACTTTGGCGCCGGCTCGAGGGGGCCCGGGTGCAAAGATGGATAAAGTTTTAAACAGA
GAGGAATCTTTGCAGCTAATGGACCTTCTAGGTCTTGAAAGGAGTGGGAATTGGCTCCGGTGCCCGTCAG
TGGGCAGAGC
